>Addgene plasmid #200473 | pKLV2-U6gRNA5(BRD9(13))-PGKpuro2ABFP-W | addgene full sequence | sequence record 420093 | Addgene NGS Result
ACGACCCCCGCCCATTGACGTCAATAATGACGTATGTTCCCATAGTAACGCCAATAGGGACTTTCCATTG
ACGTCAATGGGTGGAGTATTTACGGTAAACTGCCCACTTGGCAGTACATCAAGTGTATCATATGCCAAGT
ACGCCCCCTATTGACGTCAATGACGGTAAATGGCCCGCCTGGCATTATGCCCAGTACATGACCTTATGGG
ACTTTCCTACTTGGCAGTACATCTACGTATTAGTCATCGCTATTACCATGGTGATGCGGTTTTGGCAGTA
CATCAATGGGCGTGGATAGCGGTTTGACTCACGGGGATTTCCAAGTCTCCACCCCATTGACGTCAATGGG
AGTTTGTTTTGGCACCAAAATCAACGGGACTTTCCAAAATGTCGTAACAACTCCGCCCCATTGACGCAAA
TGGGCGGTAGGCGTGTACGGTGGGAGGTCTATATAAGCAGCGCGTTTTGCCTGTACTGGGTCTCTCTGGT
TAGACCAGATCTGAGCCTGGGAGCTCTCTGGCTAACTAGGGAACCCACTGCTTAAGCCTCAATAAAGCTT
GCCTTGAGTGCTTCAAGTAGTGTGTGCCCGTCTGTTGTGTGACTCTGGTAACTAGAGATCCCTCAGACCC
TTTTAGTCAGTGTGGAAAATCTCTAGCAGTGGCGCCCGAACAGGGACTTGAAAGCGAAAGGGAAACCAGA
GGAGCTCTCTCGACGCAGGACTCGGCTTGCTGAAGCGCGCACGGCAAGAGGCGAGGGGCGGCGACTGGTG
AGTACGCCAAAAATTTTGACTAGCGGAGGCTAGAAGGAGAGAGATGGGTGCGAGAGCGTCAGTATTAAGC
GGGGGAGAATTAGATCGCGATGGGAAAAAATTCGGTTAAGGCCAGGGGGAAAGAAAAAATATAAATTAAA
ACATATAGTATGGGCAAGCAGGGAGCTAGAACGATTCGCAGTTAATCCTGGCCTGTTAGAAACATCAGAA
GGCTGTAGACAAATACTGGGACAGCTACAACCATCCCTTCAGACAGGATCAGAAGAACTTAGATCATTAT
ATAATACAGTAGCAACCCTCTATTGTGTGCATCAAAGGATAGAGATAAAAGACACCAAGGAAGCTTTAGA
CAAGATAGAGGAAGAGCAAAACAAAAGTAAGACCACCGCACAGCAAGCGGCCGGCCGCGCTGATCTTCAG
ACCTGGAGGAGGAGATATGAGGGACAATTGGAGAAGTGAATTATATAAATATAAAGTAGTAAAAATTGAA
CCATTAGGAGTAGCACCCACCAAGGCAAAGAGAAGAGTGGTGCAGAGAGAAAAAAGAGCAGTGGGAATAG
GAGCTTTGTTCCTTGGGTTCTTGGGAGCAGCAGGAAGCACTATGGGCGCAGCGTCAATGACGCTGACGGT
ACAGGCCAGACAATTATTGTCTGGTATAGTGCAGCAGCAGAACAATTTGCTGAGGGCTATTGAGGCGCAA
CAGCATCTGTTGCAACTCACAGTCTGGGGCATCAAGCAGCTCCAGGCAAGAATCCTGGCTGTGGAAAGAT
ACCTAAAGGATCAACAGCTCCTGGGGATTTGGGGTTGCTCTGGAAAACTCATTTGCACCACTGCTGTGCC
TTGGAATGCTAGTTGGAGTAATAAATCTCTGGAACAGATTTGGAATCACACGACCTGGATGGAGTGGGAC
AGAGAAATTAACAATTACACAAGCTTAATACACTCCTTAATTGAAGAATCGCAAAACCAGCAAGAAAAGA
ATGAACAAGAATTATTGGAATTAGATAAATGGGCAAGTTTGTGGAATTGGTTTAACATAACAAATTGGCT
GTGGTATATAAAATTATTCATAATGATAGTAGGAGGCTTGGTAGGTTTAAGAATAGTTTTTGCTGTACTT
TCTATAGTGAATAGAGTTAGGCAGGGATATTCACCATTATCGTTTCAGACCCACCTCCCAACCCCGAGGG
GACCCGACAGGCCCGAAGGAATAGAAGAAGAAGGTGGAGAGAGAGACAGAGACAGATCCATTCGATTAGT
GAACGGATCGGCACTGCGTGCGCCAATTCTGCAGACAAATGGCAGTATTCATCCACAATTTTAAAAGAAA
AGGGGGGATTGGGGGGTACAGTGCAGGGGAAAGAATAGTAGACATAATAGCAACAGACATACAAACTAAA
GAATTACAAAAACAAATTACAAAAATTCAAAATTTTCGGGTTTATTACAGGGACAGCAGAGATCCAGTTT
GGTTAGTACCGGGCCCTACGCGTCCAAGGTCGGGCAGGAAGAGGGCCTATTTCCCATGATTCCTTCATAT
TTGCATATACGATACAAGGCTGTTAGAGAGATAATTAGAATTAATTTGACTGTAAACACAAAGATATTAG
TACAAAATACGTGACGTAGAAAGTAATAATTTCTTGGGTAGTTTGCAGTTTTAAAATTATGTTTTAAAAT
GGACTATCATATGCTTACCGTAACTTGAAAGTATTTCGATTTCTTGGCTTTATATATCTTGTGGAAAGGA
CGAAACACCGACACCTATTCAGCAACTCCGTTTAAGAGCTATGCTGGAAACAGCATAGCAAGTTTAAATA
AGGCTAGTCCGTTATCAACTTGAAAAAGTGGCACCGAGTCGGTGCTTTTTTTGGATCCAATTCTACCGGG
TAGGGGAGGCGCTTTTCCCAAGGCAGTCTGGAGCATGCGCTTTAGCAGCCCCGCTGGGCACTTGGCGCTA
CACAAGTGGCCTCTGGCCTCGCACACATTCCACATCCACCGGTAGGCGCCAACCGGCTCCGTTCTTTGGT
GGCCCCTTCGCGCCACCTTCTACTCCTCCCCTAGTCAGGAAGTTCCCCCCCGCCCCGCAGCTCGCGTCGT
GCAGGACGTGACAAATGGAAGTAGCACGTCTCACTAGTCTCGTGCAGATGGACAGCACCGCTGAGCAATG
GAAGCGGGTAGGCCTTTGGGGCAGCGGCCAATAGCAGCTTTGCTCCTTCGCTTTCTGGGCTCAGAGGCTG
GGAAGGGGGGGGTCCGGGGGCGGGCTCAGGGGCGGGCTCAGGGGCGGGGCGGGCGCCCGAAGGTCCTCCG
GAGGCCCGGCATTCTGCACGCTTCAAAAGCGCACGTCTGCCGCGCTGTTCTCCTCTTCCTCATCTCCGGG
CCTTTCGACCTGCATCCATCTAGATCTCGAGCAGCTGAAGCTTACCATGACCGAGTACAAGCCCACGGTG
CGCCTCGCCACCCGCGACGACGTCCCCAGGGCCGTACGCACCCTCGCCGCCGCGTTCGCCGACTACCCCG
CCACGCGCCACACCGTCGATCCGGACCGCCACATCGAGCGGGTCACCGAGCTGCAAGAACTCTTCCTCAC
GCGCGTCGGGCTCGACATCGGCAAGGTGTGGGTCGCGGACGACGGCGCCGCGGTGGCGGTCTGGACCACG
CCGGAGAGCGTCGAAGCGGGGGCGGTGTTCGCCGAGATCGGCCCGCGCATGGCCGAGTTGAGCGGTTCCC
GGCTGGCCGCGCAGCAACAGATGGAAGGCCTCCTGGCGCCGCACCGGCCCAAGGAGCCCGCGTGGTTCCT
GGCCACCGTCGGCGTCTCGCCCGACCACCAGGGCAAGGGTCTGGGCAGCGCCGTCGTGCTCCCCGGAGTG
GAGGCGGCCGAGCGCGCCGGGGTGCCCGCCTTCCTGGAGACCTCCGCGCCCCGCAACCTCCCCTTCTACG
AGCGGCTCGGCTTCACCGTCACCGCCGACGTCGAGGTGCCCGAAGGACCGCGCACCTGGTGCATGACCCG
CAAGCCCGGTGCCGGCGGCGGGTCCGGAGGAGAGGGCAGAGGAAGTCTCCTAACATGCGGTGACGTGGAG
GAGAATCCTGGCCCAATGAGCGAGCTGATTAAGGAGAACATGCACATGAAGCTGTACATGGAGGGCACCG
TGGACAACCATCACTTCAAGTGCACATCCGAGGGCGAAGGCAAGCCCTACGAGGGCACCCAGACCATGAG
AATCAAGGTGGTCGAGGGCGGCCCTCTCCCCTTCGCCTTCGACATCCTGGCTACTAGCTTCCTCTACGGC
AGCAAGACCTTCATCAACCACACCCAGGGCATCCCCGACTTCTTCAAGCAGTCCTTCCCTGAGGGCTTCA
CATGGGAGAGAGTCACCACATACGAGGACGGGGGCGTGCTGACCGCTACCCAGGACACCAGCCTCCAGGA
CGGCTGCCTCATCTACAACGTCAAGATCAGAGGGGTGAACTTCACATCCAACGGCCCTGTGATGCAGAAG
AAAACACTCGGCTGGGAGGCCTTCACCGAGACGCTGTACCCCGCTGACGGCGGCCTGGAAGGCAGAAACG
ACATGGCCCTGAAGCTCGTGGGCGGGAGCCATCTGATCGCAAACATCAAGACCACATATAGATCCAAGAA
ACCCGCTAAGAACCTCAAGATGCCTGGCGTCTACTATGTGGACTACAGACTGGAAAGAATCAAGGAGGCC
AACAACGAGACCTACGTCGAGCAGCACGAGGTGGCAGTGGCCAGATACTGCGACCTCCCTAGCAAACTGG
GGCACAAGCTTAATTGAGCGGCCGCTCAACCTCTGGATTACAAAATTTGTGAAAGATTGACTGGTATTCT
TAACTATGTTGCTCCTTTTACGCTATGTGGATACGCTGCTTTAATGCCTTTGTATCATGCTATTGCTTCC
CGTATGGCTTTCATTTTCTCCTCCTTGTATAAATCCTGGTTGCTGTCTCTTTATGAGGAGTTGTGGCCCG
TTGTCAGGCAACGTGGCGTGGTGTGCACTGTGTTTGCTGACGCAACCCCCACTGGTTGGGGCATTGCCAC
CACCTGTCAGCTCCTTTCCGGGACTTTCGCTTTCCCCCTCCCTATTGCCACGGCGGAACTCATCGCCGCC
TGCCTTGCCCGCTGCTGGACAGGGGCTCGGCTGTTGGGCACTGACAATTCCGTGGTGTTGTCGGGGAAAT
CATCGTCCTTTCCTTGGCTGCTCGCCTGTGTTGCCACCTGGATTCTGCGCGGGACGTCCTTCTGCTACGT
CCCTTCGGCCCTCAATCCAGCGGACCTTCCTTCCCGCGGCCTGCTGCCGGCTCTGCGGCCTCTTCCGCGT
CTACGCCTTCGCCCTCAGACGAGTCGGATCTCCCTTTGGGCCGCCTCCCCGCAGGTACCTTTAAGACCAA
TGACTTACAAGGCAGCTGTAGATCTTAGCCACTTTTTAAAAGAAAAGGGGGGACTGGAAGGGCTAATTCA
CTCCCAAAGAAGTCAAGATCTGCTTTTTGCCTGTACTGGGTCTCTCTGGTTAGACCAGAGTCTCTCTGGT
TAGACCAGATCTGAGCCTGGGAGCTCTCTGGCTAACTAGGGAACCCACTGCTTAAGCCTCAATAAAGCTT
GCCTTGAGTGCTTCAAGTAGTGTGTGCCCGTCTGTTGTGTGACTCTGGTAACTAGAGATCCCTCAGACCC
TTTTAGTCAGTGTGGAAAATCTCTAGCAGTTTAAACCCGCTGATCAGCCTCGACTGTGCCTTCTAGTTGC
CAGCCATCTGTTGTTTGCCCCTCCCCCGTGCCTTCCTTGACCCTGGAAGGTGCCACTCCCACTGTCCTTT
CCTAATAAAATGAGGAAATTGCATCGCATTGTCTGAGTAGGTGTCATTCTATTCTGGGGGGTGGGGTGGG
GCAGGACAGCAAGGGGGAGGATTGGGAAGTCAATAGCAGGCATGCTGGGGATGCGGTGGGCTCTATGGGC
GGCCGTTAATTAAGCTTTTGTTCCCTTTAGTGAGGGTTAATTGCGCGCTTGGCGTAATCATGGTCATAGC
TGTTTCCTGTGTGAAATTGTTATCCGCTCACAATTCCACACAACATACGAGCCGGGAGCATAAAGTGTAA
AGCCTGGGGTGCCTAATGAGTGAGCTAACTCACATTAATTGCGTTGCGCTCACTGCCCGCTTTCCAGTCG
GGAAACCTGTCGTGCCAGCTGCATTAATGAATCGGCCAACGCGCGGGGAGAGGCGGTTTGCGTATTGGGC
GCTCTTCCGCTTCCTCGCTCACTGACTCGCTGCGCTCGGTCGTTCGGCTGCGGCGAGCGGTATCAGCTCA
CTCAAAGGCGGTAATACGGTTATCCACAGAATCAGGGGATAACGCAGGAAAGAACATGTGAGCAAAAGGC
CAGCAAAAGGCCAGGAACCGTAAAAAGGCCGCGTTGCTGGCGTTTTTCCATAGGCTCCGCCCCCCTGACG
AGCATCACAAAAATCGACGCTCAAGTCAGAGGTGGCGAAACCCGACAGGACTATAAAGATACCAGGCGTT
TCCCCCTGGAAGCTCCCTCGTGCGCTCTCCTGTTCCGACCCTGCCGCTTACCGGATACCTGTCCGCCTTT
CTCCCTTCGGGAAGCGTGGCGCTTTCTCATAGCTCACGCTGTAGGTATCTCAGTTCGGTGTAGGTCGTTC
GCTCCAAGCTGGGCTGTGTGCACGAACCCCCCGTTCAGCCCGACCGCTGCGCCTTATCCGGTAACTATCG
TCTTGAGTCCAACCCGGTAAGACACGACTTATCGCCACTGGCAGCAGCCACTGGTAACAGGATTAGCAGA
GCGAGGTATGTAGGCGGTGCTACAGAGTTCTTGAAGTGGTGGCCTAACTACGGCTACACTAGAAGAACAG
TATTTGGTATCTGCGCTCTGCTGAAGCCAGTTACCTTCGGAAAAAGAGTTGGTAGCTCTTGATCCGGCAA
ACAAACCACCGCTGGTAGCGGTGGTTTTTTTGTTTGCAAGCAGCAGATTACGCGCAGAAAAAAAGGATCT
CAAGAAGATCCTTTGATCTTTTCTACGGGGTCTGACGCTCAGTGGAACGAAAACTCACGTTAAGGGATTT
TGGTCATGAGATTATCAAAAAGGATCTTCACCTAGATCCTTTTAAATTAAAAATGAAGTTTTAAATCAAT
CTAAAGTATATATGAGTAAACTTGGTCTGACAGTTACCAATGCTTAATCAGTGAGGCACCTATCTCAGCG
ATCTGTCTATTTCGTTCATCCATAGTTGCCTGACTCCCCGTCGTGTAGATAACTACGATACGGGAGGGCT
TACCATCTGGCCCCAGTGCTGCAATGATACCGCGAGACCCACGCTCACCGGCTCCAGATTTATCAGCAAT
AAACCAGCCAGCCGGAAGGGCCGAGCGCAGAAGTGGTCCTGCAACTTTATCCGCCTCCATCCAGTCTATT
AATTGTTGCCGGGAAGCTAGAGTAAGTAGTTCGCCAGTTAATAGTTTGCGCAACGTTGTTGCCATTGCTA
CAGGCATCGTGGTGTCACGCTCGTCGTTTGGTATGGCTTCATTCAGCTCCGGTTCCCAACGATCAAGGCG
AGTTACATGATCCCCCATGTTGTGCAAAAAAGCGGTTAGCTCCTTCGGTCCTCCGATCGTTGTCAGAAGT
AAGTTGGCCGCAGTGTTATCACTCATGGTTATGGCAGCACTGCATAATTCTCTTACTGTCATGCCATCCG
TAAGATGCTTTTCTGTGACTGGTGAGTACTCAACCAAGTCATTCTGAGAATAGTGTATGCGGCGACCGAG
TTGCTCTTGCCCGGCGTCAATACGGGATAATACCGCGCCACATAGCAGAACTTTAAAAGTGCTCATCATT
GGAAAACGTTCTTCGGGGCGAAAACTCTCAAGGATCTTACCGCTGTTGAGATCCAGTTCGATGTAACCCA
CTCGTGCACCCAACTGATCTTCAGCATCTTTTACTTTCACCAGCGTTTCTGGGTGAGCAAAAACAGGAAG
GCAAAATGCCGCAAAAAAGGGAATAAGGGCGACACGGAAATGTTGAATACTCATACTCTTCCTTTTTCAA
TATTATTGAAGCATTTATCAGGGTTATTGTCTCATGAGCGGATACATATTTGAATGTATTTAGAAAAATA
AACAAATAGGGGTTCCGCGCACATTTCCCCGAAAAGTGCCACCTAAATTGTAAGCGTTAATATTTTGTTA
AAATTCGCGTTAAATTTTTGTTAAATCAGCTCATTTTTTAACCAATAGGCCGAAATCGGCAAAATCCCTT
ATAAATCAAAAGAATAGACCGAGATAGGGT
[37 nt withheld, positions 8081-8117]
AAAGAACGTGGACTCCAACGTCAAAGG
[49 nt withheld, positions 8145-8193]
T
[91 nt withheld, positions 8195-8285]
G
[124 nt withheld, positions 8287-8410]
CCCATTCGCCATTCAGGCTGCGCAACTGTTGGGAAGGGCGATCGGTGCGGGCCTCTTCGCTATTACGCCA
GCTGGCGAAAGGGGGATGTGCTGCAAGGCGATTAAGTTGGGTAACGCCAGGGTTTTCCCAGTCACGACGT
TGTAAAACGACGGCCAGTGAGCGCGCGTAATACGACTCACTATAGGGCGAATTGACTAGTACATAACTTA
CGGTAAATGGCCCGCCTGGCTGACCGCCCA
Features (pLannotate 1.2.2; 28 found; start..end, strand, type, name):
    261..460     +  promoter       CMV promoter: human cytomegalovirus (CMV) immediate early promoter
    478..658     +  LTR            5' LTR (truncated): truncated 5' long terminal repeat (LTR) from HIV-1
    705..830     +  misc_feature   HIV-1 Ψ: packaging signal of human immunodeficiency virus type 1
    814..1152    +  CDS            HIV-1 gag (fragment): gag protein from human immunodeficiency virus 1; gag
   1329..1562    +  misc_feature   RRE: The Rev response element (RRE) of HIV-1 allows for Rev-dependent mRNA export from the nucleus to the cytoplasm.
   1939..2039    +  CDS            Rev (fragment): human immunodeficiency virus 1 (HIV-1) Rev protein; rev; enhances nuclear export of unspliced and incompletely spliced viral mRNAs
   2089..2206    +  misc_feature   cPPT/CTS: central polypurine tract and central termination sequence of HIV-1
   2281..2521    +  promoter       U6 promoter: RNA polymerase III promoter for human U6 snRNA
   2568..2635    +  misc_RNA       tracrRNA (fragment): trans-activating CRISPR RNA for the Streptococcus pyogenes CRISPR/Cas9 system
   2658..3157    +  promoter       PGK promoter: mouse phosphoglycerate kinase 1 promoter
   3197..3793    +  CDS            PuroR (fragment): puromycin N-acetyltransferase; pac from Streptomyces; confers resistance to puromycin
   3866..4564    +  CDS            TagBFP: TagBFP is a basic (constitutively fluorescent) blue fluorescent protein published in 2008, derived from Entacmaea quadricolor. It is reported to be a very rapidly-maturing monomer with very low acid sensitivity.
   4576..5162    +  misc_feature   WPRE: woodchuck hepatitis virus posttranscriptional regulatory element
   5156..5302    +  CDS            nef (fragment): NEF_HV1LA - Experimental evidence at protein level: Swiss-Prot protein existence level 1. Extracellular Nef protein targets CD4(+) T-lymphocytes for apoptosis by interacting with CXCR4 surface receptors. From Human immunodeficiency virus type 1 group M subtype B (isolate Lai) (HIV-1).
   5310..5488    +  LTR            5' LTR (truncated): truncated 5' long terminal repeat (LTR) from HIV-1
   5514..5625    +  polyA_signal   bGH poly(A) signal: bovine growth hormone polyadenylation signal
   5764..5782    -  promoter       T3 promoter: promoter for bacteriophage T3 RNA polymerase
   5827..5843    -  protein_bind   lac operator: The lac repressor binds to the lac operator to inhibit transcription in E. coli. This inhibition can be relieved by adding lactose or isopropyl-β-D-thiogalactopyranoside (IPTG). lac repressor encoded by lacI
   5851..5881    -  promoter       lac promoter: promoter for the E. coli lac operon
   5896..5917    -  protein_bind   CAP binding site: CAP binding activates transcription in the presence of cAMP. E. coli catabolite activator protein
   5930..6022    -  CDS            lacI (fragment): lac repressor; lacI; The lac repressor binds to the lac operator to inhibit transcription in E. coli. This inhibition can be relieved by adding lactose or isopropyl-β-D-thiogalactopyranoside (IPTG).
   6205..6793    -  rep_origin     ori: high-copy-number ColE1/pMB1/pBR322/pUC origin of replication
   6964..7824    -  CDS            AmpR: β-lactamase; bla; confers resistance to ampicillin, carbenicillin, and related antibiotics
   7825..7929    -  promoter       AmpR promoter: bla
   7982..8410    -  rep_origin     f1 ori (sequence partly withheld): f1 bacteriophage origin of replication; arrow indicates direction of (+) strand synthesis
   8415..8570    -  CDS            lacZα (fragment): LacZα fragment of β-galactosidase; lacZ fragment
   8578..8596    +  promoter       T7 promoter: promoter for bacteriophage T7 RNA polymerase
   8610..260     +  enhancer       CMV enhancer (across the origin): human cytomegalovirus immediate early enhancer
