[The description below was written by a language model from this plasmid's Addgene catalogue record and pLannotate feature annotations shown in this document.]
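Description:
pKLV2-U6gRNA5(BRD9(13))-PGKpuro2ABFP-W is an 8.65 kb lentiviral transfer plasmid that expresses a single CRISPR guide RNA against human BRD9, a bromodomain protein associated with BAF-type chromatin remodelling complexes. It was made by inserting the guide spacer into the BbsI sites of the parental pKLV2-U6gRNA5(BbsI)-PGKpuro2ABFP-W backbone; both sites were destroyed in the process. In bacteria the plasmid replicates from a high-copy ColE1/pUC-type origin and is selected with ampicillin through the β-lactamase gene. An f1 origin and remnants of a lac/lacZα cloning region with flanking T7 and T3 promoters are also present.

The viral genome is transcribed from a CMV enhancer/promoter fused to a truncated HIV-1 5' LTR, an arrangement that typically makes genomic RNA production Tat-independent. It carries the Ψ packaging signal with a gag fragment, the RRE for Rev-dependent nuclear export, and the cPPT/CTS. It ends in a truncated 3' LTR followed by a bGH polyadenylation signal. Between these elements, a human U6 RNA polymerase III promoter drives the BRD9 spacer joined to a Streptococcus pyogenes Cas9 guide scaffold. Downstream, a mouse PGK promoter drives a puromycin resistance gene linked, as the plasmid name indicates, through a 2A peptide to TagBFP. A WPRE follows to enhance transcript expression.

Transduced cells can therefore be selected with puromycin or tracked and sorted by blue fluorescence. No Cas9 is encoded, so the nuclease must be supplied separately, for example in Cas9-expressing cells. The associated work concerns the role of the BAF complex in human T-cell acute lymphoblastic leukemia, consistent with use of this vector for BRD9 knockout studies.
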