Addgene plasmid #200473: pKLV2-U6gRNA5(BRD9(13))-PGKpuro2ABFP-W
Purpose: Lentiviral vector expressing gRNA targeting human BRD9
Depositing lab: Kosuke Yusa. Depositing organization: Kyoto University, Institute for Life and Medical Sciences. Publication: Canonical BAF complex regulates the oncogenic program in human T-cell acute lymphoblastic leukemia. Aoki K, Hyuga M, Tarumoto Y, Nishibuchi G, Ueda A, Ochi Y, Sugino S, Mikami T, Kobushi H, Kato I, Akahane K, Inukai T, Takaori-Kondo A, Takita J, Ogawa S, Yusa K. Blood. 2023 Nov 3:blood.2023020857. doi: 10.1182/blood.2023020857. PubMed 37922452.
Backbone
  Vector backbone: pKLV2-U6gRNA5(BbsI)-PGKpuro2ABFP-W
  Backbone manufacturer: addgene
  Backbone size w/o insert (bp): 8648
  Total vector size (bp): 8650
  Vector type: Lentiviral
  Selectable markers: Puromycin
Growth in bacteria
  Bacterial resistance: Ampicillin, 100 μg/mL
  Growth temperature: 37°C
  Growth strain: NEB Stable
  Copy number: Unknown
Gene/Insert
  Gene/Insert name: BRD9(13)
  gRNA/shRNA sequence: ACACCTATTCAGCAACTCC
  Species: H. sapiens (human)
  Entrez Gene: BRD9 (a.k.a. LAVS3040, PRO9856, SMARCI2)
  Cloning method: Restriction Enzyme; 5′ cloning site BbsI (destroyed during cloning); 3′ cloning site BbsI (destroyed during cloning)
  Sequencing primers: 5′ AGATAATTAGAATTAATTTGACTG
Terms and licenses: Academic/Nonprofit Terms; Industry Terms: Not Available to Industry
How to cite: pKLV2-U6gRNA5(BRD9(13))-PGKpuro2ABFP-W was a gift from Kosuke Yusa (Addgene plasmid # 200473 ; http://n2t.net/addgene:200473 ; RRID:Addgene_200473)
